>Addgene plasmid #50304 | pICSL30003 | addgene full sequence | sequence record 210955 | Addgene NGS Result
ATGAGATTATCAAAAAGGATCTTCACCTAGATCCTTTTAAATTAAAAATGAAGTTTTAAATCAATCTAAA
GTATATATGAGTAAACTTGGTCTGACAGTTATTTGCCGACTACCTTGGTGATCTCGCCTTTTACGTAATG
GACAAATTCTTCCAACTGATCTGCGCGCGAGGCCAAGCGATCTTCTTCTTGTCCAAGATAAGCCTGTCTA
GCTTCAAGTATGACGGGCTGATACTGGGCCGGCAGGCGCTCCATTGCCCAGTCGGCAGCGACATCCTTCG
GCGCGATTTTGCCGGTTACTGCGCTGTACCAAATGCGGGACAACGTAAGCACTACATTTCGCTCATCGCC
AGCCCAGTCGGGCGGCGAGTTCCATAGCGTTAAGGTTTCATTTAGCGCCTCAAATAGATCCTGTTCAGGA
ACCGGATCAAAGAGTTCCTCCGCCGCTGGACCTACCAAGGCAACGCTATGTTCTCTTGCTTTTGTCAGCA
AGATAGCCAGATCAATGTCGATCGTGGCTGGCTCGAAGATACCTGCAAGAATGTCATTGCGCTGCCATTC
TCCAAATTGCAGTTCGCGCTTAGCTGGATAACGCCACGGAATGATGTCGTCGTGCACAACAATGGTGACT
TCTACAGCGCGGAGAATCTCGCTCTCTCCAGGGGAAGCCGAAGTTTCCAAAAGGTCGTTGATCAAAGCTC
GCCGCGTTGTTTCATCAAGCCTTACGGTCACCGTAACCAGCAAATCAATATCGCTGTGTGGCTTCAGGCC
GCCATCCACTGCGGAGCCGTACAAATGTACGGCCAGCAACGTCGGTTCGAGATGGCGCTCGATGACGCCA
ACTACCTCTGATAGTTGAGTCGATACTTCGGCGATCACCGCTTCCCTCATGATGTTTAACTTTGTTTTAG
GGCGACTGCCCTGCTGCGTAACATCGTTGCTGCTCCATAACATCAAACATCGACCCACGGCGTAACGCGC
TTGCTGCTTGGATGCCCGAGGCATAGACTGTACCCCAAAAAAAAACAGTCATAACAAGCCATGAAAACCG
CCACTGCGCCGTTACCACCGCTGCGTTCGGTCAAGGTTCTGGACCAGTTGCGTGAGCGCATACTCTTCCT
TTTTCAATATTATTGAAGCATTTATCAGGGTTATTGTCTCATGAGCGGATACATATTTGAATGTATTTAG
AAAAATAAACAAATAGGGGTTCCGCGCACATTTCCCCGAAAAGTGCCACCTGACGTCTAAGAAACCATTA
TTATCATGACATTAACCTATAAAAATAGGCGTATCACGAGGCCCTTTCGTCCACTGAAGAGCCACTGTGG
TCTCACCATGGTGAGCAAGGGCGAGGAGGATAACATGGCCATCATCAAGGAGTTCATGCGCTTCAAGGTG
CACATGGAGGGCTCCGTGAACGGCCACGAGTTCGAGATCGAGGGCGAGGGCGAGGGCCGCCCCTACGAGG
GCACCCAGACCGCCAAGCTGAAGGTGACCAAGGGTGGCCCCCTGCCCTTCGCCTGGGACATCCTGTCCCC
TCAGTTCATGTACGGCTCCAAGGCCTACGTGAAGCACCCCGCCGACATCCCCGACTACTTGAAGCTGTCC
TTCCCCGAGGGCTTCAAGTGGGAGCGCGTGATGAACTTCGAGGACGGCGGCGTGGTGACCGTGACCCAGG
ACTCCTCCCTGCAGGACGGCGAGTTCATCTACAAGGTGAAGCTGCGCGGCACCAACTTCCCCTCCGACGG
CCCCGTAATGCAGAAGAAAACCATGGGCTGGGAGGCCTCCTCCGAGCGGATGTACCCCGAGGACGGCGCC
CTGAAGGGCGAGATCAAGCAGAGGCTGAAGCTGAAGGACGGCGGCCACTACGACGCTGAGGTCAAGACCA
CCTACAAGGCCAAGAAGCCCGTGCAGCTGCCCGGCGCCTACAACGTCAACATCAAGTTGGACATCACCTC
CCACAACGAGGACTACACCATCGTGGAACAGTACGAACGCGCCGAGGGCCGCCACTCCACCGGCGGCATG
GACGAGCTGTACAAGAACGCGGCTATTAGATCAATGTGAGACCACGAGTGATTAATGAATCGGCCAACGC
GCGGGGAGAGGCGGTTTGCGTATTGGGCGCTCTTCCGCTTCCTCGCTCACTGACTCGCTGCGCTCGGTCG
TTCGGCTGCGGCGAGCGGTATCAGCTCACTCAAAGGCGGTAATACGGTTATCCACAGAATCAGGGGATAA
CGCAGGAAAGAACATGTGAGCAAAAGGCCAGCAAAAGGCCAGGAACCGTAAAAAGGCCGCGTTGCTGGCG
TTTTTCCATAGGCTCCGCCCCCCTGACGAGCATCACAAAAATCGACGCTCAAGTCAGAGGTGGCGAAACC
CGACAGGACTATAAAGATACCAGGCGTTTCCCCCTGGAAGCTCCCTCGTGCGCTCTCCTGTTCCGACCCT
GCCGCTTACCGGATACCTGTCCGCCTTTCTCCCTTCGGGAAGCGTGGCGCTTTCTCATAGCTCACGCTGT
AGGTATCTCAGTTCGGTGTAGGTCGTTCGCTCCAAGCTGGGCTGTGTGCACGAACCCCCCGTTCAGCCCG
ACCGCTGCGCCTTATCCGGTAACTATCGTCTTGAGTCCAACCCGGTAAGACACGACTTATCGCCACTGGC
AGCAGCCACTGGTAACAGGATTAGCAGAGCGAGGTATGTAGGCGGTGCTACAGAGTTCTTGAAGTGGTGG
CCTAACTACGGCTACACTAGAAGAACAGTATTTGGTATCTGCGCTCTGCTGAAGCCAGTTACCTTCGGAA
AAAGAGTTGGTAGCTCTTGATCCGGCAAACAAACCACCGCTGGTAGCGGTGGTTTTTTTGTTTGCAAGCA
GCAGATTACGCGCAGAAAAAAAGGATCTCAAGAAGATCCTTTGATCTTTTCTACGGGGTCTGACGCTCAG
TGGAACGAAAACTCACGTTAAGGGATTTTGGTC
Features (pLannotate 1.2.2; 7 found; start..end, strand, type, name):
    102..890     -  CDS            aadA: S3AD_ECOLX - Experimental evidence at protein level: Swiss-Prot protein existence level 1. Mediates bacterial resistance to the antibiotics streptomycin and spectinomycin. From Escherichia coli.
    897..953     -  CDS            GmR (fragment): gentamycin acetyltransferase; aacC1; confers resistance to gentamycin
   1041..1121    +  CDS            int (fragment): INT2_ECOLX - Protein inferred from homology: Swiss-Prot protein existence level 3. Putative integrase believed to be involved in the insertion of antibiotic resistance genes into plasmids and transposons. From Escherichia coli.
   1112..1216    -  promoter       AmpR promoter: bla
   1338..2045    +  CDS            mCherry: mCherry is a basic (constitutively fluorescent) red fluorescent protein published in 2004, derived from Discosoma sp.. It is reported to be a very rapidly-maturing monomer with low acid sensitivity.
   2081..2130    -  CDS            lacI (fragment): lac repressor; lacI; The lac repressor binds to the lac operator to inhibit transcription in E. coli. This inhibition can be relieved by adding lactose or isopropyl-β-D-thiogalactopyranoside (IPTG).
   2313..2901    -  rep_origin     ori: high-copy-number ColE1/pMB1/pBR322/pUC origin of replication
