>Addgene plasmid #50304 | pICSL30003 | analyzer sequence | sequence record 75061
GATCTTTTCTACGGGGTCTGACGCTCAGTGGAACGAAAACTCACGTTAAGGGATTTTGGTCATGAGATTA
TCAAAAAGGATCTTCACCTAGATCCTTTTAAATTAAAAATGAAGTTTTAAATCAATCTAAAGTATATATG
AGTAAACTTGGTCTGACAGTTATTTGCCGACTACCTTGGTGATCTCGCCTTTTACGTAATGGACAAATTC
TTCCAACTGATCTGCGCGCGAGGCCAAGCGATCTTCTTCTTGTCCAAGATAAGCCTGTCTAGCTTCAAGT
ATGACGGGCTGATACTGGGCCGGCAGGCGCTCCATTGCCCAGTCGGCAGCGACATCCTTCGGCGCGATTT
TGCCGGTTACTGCGCTGTACCAAATGCGGGACAACGTAAGCACTACATTTCGCTCATCGCCAGCCCAGTC
GGGCGGCGAGTTCCATAGCGTTAAGGTTTCATTTAGCGCCTCAAATAGATCCTGTTCAGGAACCGGATCA
AAGAGTTCCTCCGCCGCTGGACCTACCAAGGCAACGCTATGTTCTCTTGCTTTTGTCAGCAAGATAGCCA
GATCAATGTCGATCGTGGCTGGCTCGAAGATACCTGCAAGAATGTCATTGCGCTGCCATTCTCCAAATTG
CAGTTCGCGCTTAGCTGGATAACGCCACGGAATGATGTCGTCGTGCACAACAATGGTGACTTCTACAGCG
CGGAGAATCTCGCTCTCTCCAGGGGAAGCCGAAGTTTCCAAAAGGTCGTTGATCAAAGCTCGCCGCGTTG
TTTCATCAAGCCTTACGGTCACCGTAACCAGCAAATCAATATCGCTGTGTGGCTTCAGGCCGCCATCCAC
TGCGGAGCCGTACAAATGTACGGCCAGCAACGTCGGTTCGAGATGGCGCTCGATGACGCCAACTACCTCT
GATAGTTGAGTCGATACTTCGGCGATCACCGCTTCCCTCATGATGTTTAACTTTGTTTTAGGGCGACTGC
CCTGCTGCGTAACATCGTTGCTGCTCCATAACATCAAACATCGACCCACGGCGTAACGCGCTTGCTGCTT
GGATGCCCGAGGCATAGACTGTACCCCAAAAAAACAGTCATAACAAGCCATGAAAACCGCCACTGCGCCG
TTACCACCGCTGCGTTCGGTCAAGGTTCTGGACCAGTTGCGTGAGCGCATACTCTTCCTTTTTCAATATT
ATTGAAGCATTTATCAGGGTTATTGTCTCATGAGCGGATACATATTTGAATGTATTTAGAAAAATAAACA
AATAGGGGTTCCGCGCACATTTCCCCGAAAAGTGCCACCTGACGTCTAAGAAACCATTATTATCATGACA
TTAACCTATAAAAATAGGCGTATCACGAGGCCCTTTCGTCCACTGAAGAGCCACTGTGGTCTCACCATGG
TGAGCAAGGGCGAGGAGGATAACATGGCCATCATCAAGGAGTTCATGCGCTTCAAGGTGCACATGGAGGG
CTCCGTGAACGGCCACGAGTTCGAGATCGAGGGCGAGGGCGAGGGCCGCCCCTACGAGGGCACCCAGACC
GCCAAGCTGAAGGTGACCAAGGGTGGCCCCCTGCCCTTCGCCTGGGACATCCTGTCCCCTCAGTTCATGT
ACGGCTCCAAGGCCTACGTGAAGCACCCCGCCGACATCCCCGACTACTTGAAGCTGTCCTTCCCCGAGGG
CTTCAAGTGGGAGCGCGTGATGAACTTCGAGGACGGCGGCGTGGTGACCGTGACCCAGGACTCCTCCCTG
CAGGACGGCGAGTTCATCTACAAGGTGAAGCTGCGCGGCACCAACTTCCCCTCCGACGGCCCCGTAATGC
AGAAGAAAACCATGGGCTGGGAGGCCTCCTCCGAGCGGATGTACCCCGAGGACGGCGCCCTGAAGGGCGA
GATCAAGCAGAGGCTGAAGCTGAAGGACGGCGGCCACTACGACGCTGAGGTCAAGACCACCTACAAGGCC
AAGAAGCCCGTGCAGCTGCCCGGCGCCTACAACGTCAACATCAAGTTGGACATCACCTCCCACAACGAGG
ACTACACCATCGTGGAACAGTACGAACGCGCCGAGGGCCGCCACTCCACCGGCGGCATGGACGAGCTGTA
CAAGAACGCGGCTATTAGATCAATGTGAGACCACGAGTGATTAATGAATCGGCCAACGCGCGGGGAGAGG
CGGTTTGCGTATTGGGCGCTCTTCCGCTTCCTCGCTCACTGACTCGCTGCGCTCGGTCGTTCGGCTGCGG
CGAGCGGTATCAGCTCACTCAAAGGCGGTAATACGGTTATCCACAGAATCAGGGGATAACGCAGGAAAGA
ACATGTGAGCAAAAGGCCAGCAAAAGGCCAGGAACCGTAAAAAGGCCGCGTTGCTGGCGTTTTTCCATAG
GCTCCGCCCCCCTGACGAGCATCACAAAAATCGACGCTCAAGTCAGAGGTGGCGAAACCCGACAGGACTA
TAAAGATACCAGGCGTTTCCCCCTGGAAGCTCCCTCGTGCGCTCTCCTGTTCCGACCCTGCCGCTTACCG
GATACCTGTCCGCCTTTCTCCCTTCGGGAAGCGTGGCGCTTTCTCATAGCTCACGCTGTAGGTATCTCAG
TTCGGTGTAGGTCGTTCGCTCCAAGCTGGGCTGTGTGCACGAACCCCCCGTTCAGCCCGACCGCTGCGCC
TTATCCGGTAACTATCGTCTTGAGTCCAACCCGGTAAGACACGACTTATCGCCACTGGCAGCAGCCACTG
GTAACAGGATTAGCAGAGCGAGGTATGTAGGCGGTGCTACAGAGTTCTTGAAGTGGTGGCCTAACTACGG
CTACACTAGAAGGACAGTATTTGGTATCTGCGCTCTGCTGAAGCCAGTTACCTTCGGAAAAAGAGTTGGT
AGCTCTTGATCCGGCAAACAAACCACCGCTGGTAGCGGTGGTTTTTTTGTTTGCAAGCAGCAGATTACGC
GCAGAAAAAAAGGATCTCAAGAAGATCCTTT
Features (pLannotate 1.2.2; 7 found; start..end, strand, type, name):
    163..951     -  CDS            aadA: S3AD_ECOLX - Experimental evidence at protein level: Swiss-Prot protein existence level 1. Mediates bacterial resistance to the antibiotics streptomycin and spectinomycin. From Escherichia coli.
    958..1014    -  CDS            GmR (fragment): gentamycin acetyltransferase; aacC1; confers resistance to gentamycin
   1100..1180    +  CDS            int (fragment): INT2_ECOLX - Protein inferred from homology: Swiss-Prot protein existence level 3. Putative integrase believed to be involved in the insertion of antibiotic resistance genes into plasmids and transposons. From Escherichia coli.
   1171..1275    -  promoter       AmpR promoter: bla
   1397..2104    +  CDS            mCherry: mCherry is a basic (constitutively fluorescent) red fluorescent protein published in 2004, derived from Discosoma sp.. It is reported to be a very rapidly-maturing monomer with low acid sensitivity.
   2140..2189    -  CDS            lacI (fragment): lac repressor; lacI; The lac repressor binds to the lac operator to inhibit transcription in E. coli. This inhibition can be relieved by adding lactose or isopropyl-β-D-thiogalactopyranoside (IPTG).
   2372..2960    -  rep_origin     ori: high-copy-number ColE1/pMB1/pBR322/pUC origin of replication
