[The description below was written by a language model from this plasmid's Addgene catalogue record and pLannotate feature annotations shown in this document.]
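Description:
pICSL30003 is a small (about 3 kb) part-donor plasmid from a Golden Gate modular cloning toolbox for plants, built in the pAGM1276 backbone. Although catalogued as a plant expression vector, it carries no plant promoter, terminator or T-DNA elements in the annotated features. It is a storage module for a single standardized part rather than a functional expression unit. It replicates in E. coli from a high-copy ColE1/pUC-type origin and is selected with spectinomycin through the aadA gene. The short annotated fragments of a gentamicin acetyltransferase and an integron integrase beside aadA, together with a small lacI fragment, appear to be non-functional remnants of the resistance cassette and of the original cloning site. An AmpR (bla) promoter is annotated in the same orientation as aadA and may contribute to its transcription, though the record does not say so.

The payload is the coding sequence of mCherry, the monomeric, rapidly maturing red fluorescent protein derived from Discosoma sp., supplied without a stop codon so that it can be joined in frame to a downstream coding part, for example as an N-terminal fluorescent tag. Internal BsaI and BbsI (BpiI) recognition sites were removed by point mutation, which makes the sequence compatible with Type IIS assembly. The part was cloned in with BpiI, destroying those sites, and can be released with BsaI for one-pot assembly with promoter, coding and terminator modules into plant transcription units. The specific fusion overhangs are not stated in the record. Two sequence records (a full NGS result and an analyzer sequence) differ by two nucleotides in length but show the same seven features in the same order.
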