Addgene plasmid #50304: pICSL30003
Depositing lab: Nicola Patron. Depositing organization: Sainsbury Laboratory, Norwich. Publication: A golden gate modular cloning toolbox for plants. Engler C, Youles M, Gruetzner R, Ehnert TM, Werner S, Jones JD, Patron NJ, Marillonnet S. ACS Synth Biol. 2014 Nov 21;3(11):839-43. doi: 10.1021/sb4001504. Epub 2014 Feb 20. PubMed 24933124.
Backbone
  Vector backbone: pAGM1276
  Vector type: Plant Expression
Growth in bacteria
  Bacterial resistance: Spectinomycin, 50 μg/mL
  Growth temperature: 37°C
  Growth strain: DH5alpha
  Copy number: High Copy
Gene/Insert
  Gene/Insert name: CDS, no stop codon, mCherry variant of RFP (Discosoma sp.)
  Mutation: BsaI/BbsI sites removed by point-mutation
  Cloning method: Restriction Enzyme; 5′ cloning site BpiI (destroyed during cloning); 3′ cloning site BpiI (destroyed during cloning)
  Sequencing primers: 5′ unknown
Terms and licenses: Academic/Nonprofit Terms; Industry Terms: Not Available to Industry
Depositor comments: insert can be released with BsaI
How to cite: pICSL30003 was a gift from Nicola Patron (Addgene plasmid # 50304 ; http://n2t.net/addgene:50304 ; RRID:Addgene_50304)
